>Addgene plasmid #98892 | pARiBo1 | addgene full sequence | sequence record 192689 | Addgene NGS Result
CTGTAGCACCGCCTACATACCTCGCTCTGCTAATCCTGTTACCAGTGGCTGCTGCCAGTGGCGATAAGTC
GTGTCTTACCGGGTTGGACTCAAGACGATAGTTACCGGATAAGGCGCAGCGGTCGGGCTGAACGGGGGGT
TCGTGCACACAGCCCAGCTTGGAGCGAACGACCTACACCGAACTGAGATACCTACAGCGTGAGCTATGAG
AAAGCGCCACGCTTCCCGAAGGGAGAAAGGCGGACAGGTATCCGGTAAGCGGCAGGGTCGGAACAGGAGA
GCGCACGAGGGAGCTTCCAGGGGGAAACGCCTGGTATCTTTATAGTCCTGTCGGGTTTCGCCACCTCTGA
CTTGAGCGTCGATTTTTGTGATGCTCGTCAGGGGGGCGGAGCCTATGGAAAAACGCCAGCAACGCGGCCT
TTTTACGGTTCCTGGCCTTTTGCTGGCCTTTTGCTCACATGTTCTTTCCTGCGTTATCCCCTGATTCTGT
GGATAACCGTATTACCGCCTTTGAGTGAGCTGATACCGCTCGCCGCAGCCGAACGACCGAGCGCAGCGAG
TCAGTGAGCGAGGAAGCGGAAGAGCGCCCAATACGCAAACCGCCTCTCCCCGCGCGTTGGCCGATTCATT
AATGCAGCTGGCACGACAGGTTTCCCGACTGGAAAGCGGGCAGTGAGCGCAACGCAATTAATGTGAGTTA
GCTCACTCATTAGGCACCCCAGGCTTTACACTTTATGCTTCCGGCTCGTATGTTGTGTGGAATTGTGAGC
GGATAACAATTTCACACAGGAAACAGCTATGACCATGATTACGCCAAGCTTTAATACGACTCACTATAGG
CGAAGCGCCGAACTGGGCCCTGAAGAAGGGCTCAGTTGACGAGGTGGGGTTTATCGAGATTTCGGCGGAT
GACTCCCGGTTGTTCATCACAACCGCAAACTTTTACTTAAATCATTAAGGTGACTTAGTGGACAAAGGTG
AAAGTGTGATGAATTCACTGGCCGTCGTTTTACAACGTCGTGACTGGGAAAACCCTGGCGTTACCCAACT
TAATCGCCTTGCAGCACATCCCCCTTTCGCCAGCTGGCGTAATAGCGAAGAGGCCCGCACCGATCGCCCT
TCCCAACAGTTGCGCAGCCTGAATGGCGAATGGCGCCTGATGCGGTATTTTCTCCTTACGCATCTGTGCG
GTATTTCACACCGCATATGGTGCACTCTCAGTACAATCTGCTCTGATGCCGCATAGTTAAGCCAGCCCCG
ACACCCGCCAACACCCGCTGACGCGCCCTGACGGGCTTGTCTGCTCCCGGCATCCGCTTACAGACAAGCT
GTGACCGTCTCCGGGAGCTGCATGTGTCAGAGGTTTTCACCGTCATCACCGAAACGCGCGAGACGAAAGG
GCCTCGTGATACGCCTATTTTTATAGGTTAATGTCATGATAATAATGGTTTCTTAGACGTCAGGTGGCAC
TTTTCGGGGAAATGTGCGCGGAACCCCTATTTGTTTATTTTTCTAAATACATTCAAATATGTATCCGCTC
ATGAGACAATAACCCTGATAAATGCTTCAATAATATTGAAAAAGGAAGAGTATGAGTATTCAACATTTCC
GTGTCGCCCTTATTCCCTTTTTTGCGGCATTTTGCCTTCCTGTTTTTGCTCACCCAGAAACGCTGGTGAA
AGTAAAAGATGCTGAAGATCAGTTGGGTGCACGAGTGGGTTACATCGAACTGGATCTCAACAGCGGTAAG
ATCCTTGAGAGTTTTCGCCCCGAAGAACGTTTTCCAATGATGAGCACTTTTAAAGTTCTGCTATGTGGCG
CGGTATTATCCCGTATTGACGCCGGGCAAGAGCAACTCGGTCGCCGCATACACTATTCTCAGAATGACTT
GGTTGAGTACTCACCAGTCACAGAAAAGCATCTTACGGATGGCATGACAGTAAGAGAATTATGCAGTGCT
GCCATAACCATGAGTGATAACACTGCGGCCAACTTACTTCTGACAACGATCGGAGGACCGAAGGAGCTAA
CCGCTTTTTTGCACAACATGGGGGATCATGTAACTCGCCTTGATCGTTGGGAACCGGAGCTGAATGAAGC
CATACCAAACGACGAGCGTGACACCACGATGCCTGTAGCAATGGCAACAACGTTGCGCAAACTATTAACT
GGCGAACTACTTACTCTAGCTTCCCGGCAACAATTAATAGACTGGATGGAGGCGGATAAAGTTGCAGGAC
CACTTCTGCGCTCGGCCCTTCCGGCTGGCTGGTTTATTGCTGATAAATCTGGAGCCGGTGAGCGTGGGTC
TCGCGGTATCATTGCAGCACTGGGGCCAGATGGTAAGCCCTCCCGTATCGTAGTTATCTACACGACGGGG
AGTCAGGCAACTATGGATGAACGAAATAGACAGATCGCTGAGATAGGTGCCTCACTGATTAAGCATTGGT
AACTGTCAGACCAAGTTTACTCATATATACTTTAGATTGATTTAAAACTTCATTTTTAATTTAAAAGGAT
CTAGGTGAAGATCCTTTTTGATAATCTCATGACCAAAATCCCTTAACGTGAGTTTTCGTTCCACTGAGCG
TCAGACCCCGTAGAAAAGATCAAAGGATCTTCTTGAGATCCTTTTTTTCTGCGCGTAATCTGCTGCTTGC
AAACAAAAAAACCACCGCTACCAGCGGTGGTTTGTTTGCCGGATCAAGAGCTACCAACTCTTTTTCCGAA
GGTAACTGGCTTCAGCAGAGCGCAGATACCAAATACTGTTCTTCTAGTGTAGCCGTAGTTAGGCCACCAC
TTCAAGAACT
Features (pLannotate 1.2.2; 12 found; start..end, strand, type, name):
    584..676     +  CDS            lacI (fragment): lac repressor; lacI; The lac repressor binds to the lac operator to inhibit transcription in E. coli. This inhibition can be relieved by adding lactose or isopropyl-β-D-thiogalactopyranoside (IPTG).
    689..710     +  protein_bind   CAP binding site: CAP binding activates transcription in the presence of cAMP. E. coli catabolite activator protein
    725..755     +  promoter       lac promoter: promoter for the E. coli lac operon
    763..779     +  protein_bind   lac operator: The lac repressor binds to the lac operator to inhibit transcription in E. coli. This inhibition can be relieved by adding lactose or isopropyl-β-D-thiogalactopyranoside (IPTG). lac repressor encoded by lacI
    822..840     +  promoter       T7 promoter: promoter for bacteriophage T7 RNA polymerase
    832..994     +  ncRNA          glmS: Accession: RF00234 - glmS glucosamine-6-phosphate activated ribozyme
    993..1150    +  CDS            lacZα (fragment): LacZα fragment of β-galactosidase; lacZ fragment
   1156..1255    -  misc_feature   bom (fragment): basis of mobility region from pBR322
   1357..1392    -  CDS            rop (fragment): Rop protein, which maintains plasmids at low copy number; rop
   1487..1591    +  promoter       AmpR promoter: bla
   1592..2452    +  CDS            AmpR: β-lactamase; bla; confers resistance to ampicillin, carbenicillin, and related antibiotics
   2623..401     +  rep_origin     ori (across the origin): high-copy-number ColE1/pMB1/pBR322/pUC origin of replication
