[The description below was written by a language model from this plasmid's Addgene catalogue record and pLannotate feature annotations shown in this document.]
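Description:
pARiBo1 is a small, high-copy in vitro transcription vector built on the pTZ19R backbone and propagated in E. coli under ampicillin selection. The annotated sequence shows the expected bacterial maintenance elements: a ColE1/pUC-type origin of replication and the β-lactamase (AmpR) gene with its own promoter, together with remnants of the lac region (a lacI fragment, CAP binding site, lac promoter and operator, and a lacZα fragment) and short bom and rop fragments inherited from the parental plasmid. The catalogue lists a total size of 2959 bp, whereas the sequenced record that was annotated is 2,810 nt; the record does not explain this difference.

The payload is a synthetic 169 bp ARiBo1 insert cloned between HindIII and EcoRI sites, both of which are retained. The backbone's original T7 promoter was removed and a T7 promoter is instead supplied within the insert, where it lies immediately upstream of, and slightly overlapping, a region annotated as the glmS ribozyme, a self-cleaving RNA activated by glucosamine-6-phosphate. The other components of the ARiBo tag are not itemised in the feature table. The construct is intended as a template for run-off style synthesis of ARiBo-fused RNA by T7 RNA polymerase in vitro. According to the associated publication title, the ARiBo tag serves as an affinity handle for purifying RNAs under native conditions. An inducible ribozyme in the tag would be consistent with releasing the RNA of interest from the tag by triggered cleavage, though the record itself does not spell out this mechanism or where the target RNA sequence is to be inserted.
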