Addgene plasmid #98892: pARiBo1
Purpose: Expresses ARiBo-fused RNA in vitro with T7 RNA polymerase
Depositing lab: Pascale Legault. Depositing organization: University of Montreal. Publication: The ARiBo tag: a reliable tool for affinity purification of RNAs under native conditions. Di Tomasso G, Lampron P, Dagenais P, Omichinski JG, Legault P. Nucleic Acids Res. 2011 Feb;39(3):e18. doi: 10.1093/nar/gkq1084. Epub 2010 Nov 11. PubMed 21071425.
Backbone
  Vector backbone: pTZ19R
  Backbone manufacturer: Fisher Scientific
  Backbone size w/o insert (bp): 2790
  Total vector size (bp): 2959
  Modifications to backbone: The T7 promotor was removed from the pTZ19R vector backbone but included in the vector insert.
  Vector type: in vitro transcription vector
Growth in bacteria
  Bacterial resistance: Ampicillin, 100 μg/mL
  Growth temperature: 37°C
  Growth strain: DH5alpha
  Copy number: High Copy
Gene/Insert
  Gene/Insert name: ARiBo1
  Species: Synthetic
  Insert size (bp): 169
  Promoter: T7 promoter
  Cloning method: Restriction Enzyme; 5′ cloning site HindIII (not destroyed); 3′ cloning site EcoRI (not destroyed)
  Sequencing primers: 5′ TCACACAGGAAACAGCTATGACCA
Terms and licenses: Academic/Nonprofit Terms; Industry Terms: Not Available to Industry
How to cite: pARiBo1 was a gift from Pascale Legault (Addgene plasmid # 98892 ; http://n2t.net/addgene:98892 ; RRID:Addgene_98892)
