>Addgene plasmid #98892 | pARiBo1 | depositor partial sequence | sequence record 181252 | Gene insert with T7 promotor, 6 nt RNA and ARiBo1 tag
TAATACGACTCACTATAGGCGAAGCGCCGAACTGGGCCCTGAAGAAGGGCTCAGTTGACGAGGTGGGGTT
TATCGAGATTTCGGCGGATGACTCCCGGTTGTTCATCACAACCGCAAACTTTTACTTAAATCATTAAGGT
GACTTAGTGGACAAAGGTGAAAGTGTGAT
